>Addgene plasmid #43390 | II-GGGT | depositor partial sequence | sequence record 58655 | II-GGGT sequence 426 bps
CGTCTCGCTTAACCCCAGAGCAGGTCGTGGCAATCGCGAGCAATAACGGCGGAAAACAGGCTTTGGAAAC
GGTGCAGAGGCTCCTTCCAGTGCTGTGCCAAGCGCACGGACTCACCCCAGAGCAGGTCGTGGCAATCGCG
AGCAATAACGGCGGAAAACAGGCTTTGGAAACGGTGCAGAGGCTCCTTCCAGTGCTGTGCCAAGCGCACG
GCCTCACCCCAGAGCAGGTCGTGGCAATCGCGAGCAATAACGGCGGAAAACAGGCTTTGGAAACGGTGCA
GAGGCTCCTTCCAGTGCTGTGCCAAGCGCACGGATTAACCCCAGAGCAGGTCGTGGCCATTGCCTCGAAT
GGAGGGGGCAAACAGGCGTTGGAAACCGTACAACGATTGCTGCCGGTGCTGTGCCAAGCGCACGGGCTCA
GAGACG
