>Addgene plasmid #43390 | II-GGGT | addgene partial sequence | sequence record 61298 | M13-F20 5'-TGTAAAACGACGGCCAGT-3'
CTGTAGGGCGAATTGGGCCCTCTAGATGCATGCTCGAGCGGCCGCCAGTGTGATGGATATCTGCAGAATT
CGCCCTTGCCGTCCTAGCGCGTCTCGCTTAACCCCAGAGCAGGTCGTGGCAATCGCGAGCAATAACGGCG
GAAAACAGGCTTTGGAAACGGTGCAGAGGCTCCTTCCAGTGCTGTGCCAAGCGCACGGACTCACCCCAGA
GCAGGTCGTGGCAATCGCGAGCAATAACGGCGGAAAACAGGCTTTGGAAACGGTGCAGAGGCTCCTTCCA
GTGCTGTGCCAAGCGCACGGCCTCACCCCAGAGCAGGTCGTGGCAATCGCGAGCAATAACGGCGGAAAAC
AGGCTTTGGAAACGGTGCAGAGGCTCCTTCCAGTGCTGTGCCAAGCGCACGGATTAACCCCAGAGCAGGT
CGTGGCCATTGCCTCGAATGGAGGGGGCAAACAGGCGTTGGAAACCGTACAACGATTGCTGCCGGTGCTG
TGCCAAGCGCACGGGCTCAGAGACGTGGGCACAGGAAAGAAGGGCGAATTCCAGCACACTGGCGGCCGTT
ACTAGTGGATCCGAGCTCGGTACCAAGCTTGATGCATAGCTTGAGTATTCTATAGTGTCACCTAAATAGC
TTGGCGTAATCATGGTCATAGCTGTTTCCTGTGTGAAATTGTTATCCGCTCACAATTCCACACAACATAC
GAGCCGGAAGCATAAAGTGTAAAGCCTGGGGTGCCTAATGAGTGAGCTAACTCACATTAATTGCGTTGCG
CTCACTGCCCGCTTTCCAGTCGGGAAACCTGTCGTGCCAGCTGCATTAATGAATCGGCCAACGCGCGGGG
AGAGGCGGTTTGCGTATTGGGCGCTCTTCCGCTTCCTCGCTCACTGACTCGCTGCGCTCGGTCGTTCGGC
TGCGGCGAGCGGTATCAGCTCACTC
