[The description below was written by a language model from this plasmid's Addgene catalogue record.]
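Description:
II-GGGT is a bacterial cloning plasmid built on the commercial pCRII-TOPO backbone (3973 bp without insert), into which a 426 bp synthetic fragment was introduced by TOPO cloning. It is a high-copy plasmid maintained in E. coli, and the record lists both ampicillin and kanamycin resistance, consistent with the dual selection markers of this backbone. No feature table is provided, so origins of replication and other backbone elements are not itemised. The listed T7 and M13-reverse sequencing primers show that the insert lies between these standard priming sites in the cloning region.

The insert is recorded only by the same name as the plasmid and is described as synthetic; its contents are not spelled out. The associated publication describes a TALEN genome-editing system for generating human stem cell-based disease models. In that context, the name plausibly denotes a pre-assembled block of four TALE repeat units recognising the bases G-G-G-T, with "II" indicating a position within a larger repeat array. The insert size is roughly what four repeats of about 100 bp each would occupy. This reading is an inference from the name, size and publication title rather than something stated in the fields.

The plasmid has no recorded promoter-driven expression cassette, tag or reporter for use in eukaryotic cells, and its vector type is given simply as bacterial cloning. It is therefore best understood as a storage and propagation vehicle for one modular part of a library, from which the fragment would be recovered and combined with others to build full-length TALEN constructs targeting chosen genomic sites.
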