Addgene plasmid #43390: II-GGGT
Depositing lab: Chad Cowan & Kiran Musunuru. Depositing organization: Harvard University. Publication: A TALEN Genome-Editing System for Generating Human Stem Cell-Based Disease Models. Ding Q, Lee YK, Schaefer EA, Peters DT, Veres A, Kim K, Kuperwasser N, Motola DL, Meissner TB, Hendriks WT, Trevisan M, Gupta RM, Moisan A, Banks E, Friesen M, Schinzel RT, Xia F, Tang A, Xia Y, Figueroa E, Wann A, Ahfeldt T, Daheron L, Zhang F, Rubin LL, Peng LF, Chung RT, Musunuru K, Cowan CA. Cell Stem Cell. 2012 Dec 12. pii: S1934-5909(12)00645-5. doi: 10.1016/j.stem.2012.11.011. PubMed 23246482.
Backbone
  Vector backbone: pCRII-TOPO
  Backbone manufacturer: Invitrogen
  Backbone size w/o insert (bp): 3973
  Vector type: Bacterial Cloning
Growth in bacteria
  Bacterial resistance: Ampicillin and Kanamycin, 100 & 50 μg/mL
  Growth temperature: 37°C
  Growth strain: Top10
  Copy number: High Copy
Gene/Insert
  Gene/Insert name: II-GGGT
  Species: Synthetic
  Insert size (bp): 426
  Cloning method: TOPO Cloning
  Sequencing primers: 5′ T7; 3′ M13-rev
Terms and licenses: Academic/Nonprofit Terms; Industry Terms: Not Available to Industry
How to cite: II-GGGT was a gift from Chad Cowan & Kiran Musunuru (Addgene plasmid # 43390 ; http://n2t.net/addgene:43390 ; RRID:Addgene_43390)
